>Addgene plasmid #78631 | pLJM1-EGFP-BarcodeV3 | depositor full sequence | sequence record 147183 | full map
TATGCCAAGTACGCCCCCTATTGACGTCAATGACGGTAAATGGCCCGCCTGGCATTATGCCCAGTACATG
ACCTTATGGGACTTTCCTACTTGGCAGTACATCTACGTATTAGTCATCGCTATTACCATGGTGATGCGGT
TTTGGCAGTACATCAATGGGCGTGGATAGCGGTTTGACTCACGGGGATTTCCAAGTCTCCACCCCATTGA
CGTCAATGGGAGTTTGTTTTGGCACCAAAATCAACGGGACTTTCCAAAATGTCGTAACAACTCCGCCCCA
TTGACGCAAATGGGCGGTAGGCGTGTACGGTGGGAGGTCTATATAAGCAGAGCTGGTTTAGTGAACCGTC
AGATCCGCTAGCGCTACCGGTCGCCACCATGGTGAGCAAGGGCGAGGAGCTGTTCACCGGGGTGGTGCCC
ATCCTGGTCGAGCTGGACGGCGACGTAAACGGCCACAAGTTCAGCGTGTCCGGCGAGGGCGAGGGCGATG
CCACCTACGGCAAGCTGACCCTGAAGTTCATCTGCACCACCGGCAAGCTGCCCGTGCCCTGGCCCACCCT
CGTGACCACCCTGACCTACGGCGTGCAGTGCTTCAGCCGCTACCCCGACCACATGAAGCAGCACGACTTC
TTCAAGTCCGCCATGCCCGAAGGCTACGTCCAGGAGCGCACCATCTTCTTCAAGGACGACGGCAACTACA
AGACCCGCGCCGAGGTGAAGTTCGAGGGCGACACCCTGGTGAACCGCATCGAGCTGAAGGGCATCGACTT
CAAGGAGGACGGCAACATCCTGGGGCACAAGCTGGAGTACAACTACAACAGCCACAACGTCTATATCATG
GCCGACAAGCAGAAGAACGGCATCAAGGTGAACTTCAAGATCCGCCACAACATCGAGGACGGCAGCGTGC
AGCTCGCCGACCACTACCAGCAGAACACCCCCATCGGCGACGGCCCCGTGCTGCTGCCCGACAACCACTA
CCTGAGCACCCAGTCCGCCCTGAGCAAAGACCCCAACGAGAAGCGCGATCACATGGTCCTGCTGGAGTTC
GTGACCGCCGCCGGGATCACTCTCGGCATGGACGAGCTGTACAAGTCCGGACTCAGATCTCGAGCTCAAG
CTTCGGGCACTGAGACCAGAGGTGGTGGAAATCGGCACTGGGGCTGGGGGTGCAGGAATAGTGCACTGCA
GCTGCAGGTGGAGGATACTGGAACGGCGGCCGGAGGTGTAGGTAGATGACACTGTGGCTGGAAGTGGAAG
TTCTAGGCACAGGGGCTGAAGGTGATGGTGAAATGCTCTGCGGCAGGAGGAGGAGGACTTTGACACTAAG
GCTGGAGGTGGGGAGAATTGGCACTGCGGCCAGAGGGAGTGGCTAATCGAATTCTCGACCTCGAGACAAA
TGGCAGTATTCATCCACAATTTTAAAAGAAAAGGGGGGATTGGGGGGTACAGTGCAGGGGAAAGAATAGT
AGACATAATAGCAACAGACATACAAACTAAAGAATTACAAAAACAAATTACAAAAATTCAAAATTTTCGG
GTTTATTACAGGGACAGCAGAGATCCACTTTGGCCGCGGCTCGAGGGGGTTGGGGTTGCGCCTTTTCCAA
GGCAGCCCTGGGTTTGCGCAGGGACGCGGCTGCTCTGGGCGTGGTTCCGGGAAACGCAGCGGCGCCGACC
CTGGGTCTCGCACATTCTTCACGTCCGTTCGCAGCGTCACCCGGATCTTCGCCGCTACCCTTGTGGGCCC
CCCGGCGACGCTTCCTGCTCCGCCCCTAAGTCGGGAAGGTTCCTTGCGGTTCGCGGCGTGCCGGACGTGA
CAAACGGAAGCCGCACGTCTCACTAGTACCCTCGCAGACGGACAGCGCCAGGGAGCAATGGCAGCGCGCC
GACCGCGATGGGCTGTGGCCAATAGCGGCTGCTCAGCAGGGCGCGCCGAGAGCAGCGGCCGGGAAGGGGC
GGTGCGGGAGGCGGGGTGTGGGGCGGTAGTGTGGGCCCTGTTCCTGCCCGCGCGGTGTTCCGCATTCTGC
AAGCCTCCGGAGCGCACGTCGGCAGTCGGCTCCCTCGTTGACCGAATCACCGACCTCTCTCCCCAGGGGG
ATCCACCGGAGCTTACCATGACCGAGTACAAGCCCACGGTGCGCCTCGCCACCCGCGACGACGTCCCCAG
GGCCGTACGCACCCTCGCCGCCGCGTTCGCCGACTACCCCGCCACGCGCCACACCGTCGATCCGGACCGC
CACATCGAGCGGGTCACCGAGCTGCAAGAACTCTTCCTCACGCGCGTCGGGCTCGACATCGGCAAGGTGT
GGGTCGCGGACGACGGCGCCGCGGTGGCGGTCTGGACCACGCCGGAGAGCGTCGAAGCGGGGGCGGTGTT
CGCCGAGATCGGCCCGCGCATGGCCGAGTTGAGCGGTTCCCGGCTGGCCGCGCAGCAACAGATGGAAGGC
CTCCTGGCGCCGCACCGGCCCAAGGAGCCCGCGTGGTTCCTGGCCACCGTCGGCGTCTCGCCCGACCACC
AGGGCAAGGGTCTGGGCAGCGCCGTCGTGCTCCCCGGAGTGGAGGCGGCCGAGCGCGCCGGGGTGCCCGC
CTTCCTGGAGACCTCCGCGCCCCGCAACCTCCCCTTCTACGAGCGGCTCGGCTTCACCGTCACCGCCGAC
GTCGAGGTGCCCGAAGGACCGCGCACCTGGTGCATGACCCGCAAGCCCGGTGCCTGACGCCCGCCCCACG
ACCCGCAGCGCCCGACCGAAAGGAGCGCACGACCCCATGCATCGGTACCTTTAAGACCAATGACTTACAA
GGCAGCTGTAGATCTTAGCCACTTTTTAAAAGAAAAGGGGGGACTGGAAGGGCTAATTCACTCCCAACGA
AGACAAGATCTGCTTTTTGCTTGTACTGGGTCTCTCTGGTTAGACCAGATCTGAGCCTGGGAGCTCTCTG
GCTAACTAGGGAACCCACTGCTTAAGCCTCAATAAAGCTTGCCTTGAGTGCTTCAAGTAGTGTGTGCCCG
TCTGTTGTGTGACTCTGGTAACTAGAGATCCCTCAGACCCTTTTAGTCAGTGTGGAAAATCTCTAGCAGT
AGTAGTTCATGTCATCTTATTATTCAGTATTTATAACTTGCAAAGAAATGAATATCAGAGAGTGAGAGGA
ACTTGTTTATTGCAGCTTATAATGGTTACAAATAAAGCAATAGCATCACAAATTTCACAAATAAAGCATT
TTTTTCACTGCATTCTAGTTGTGGTTTGTCCAAACTCATCAATGTATCTTATCATGTCTGGCTCTAGCTA
TCCCGCCCCTAACTCCGCCCATCCCGCCCCTAACTCCGCCCAGTTCCGCCCATTCTCCGCCCCATGGCTG
ACTAATTTTTTTTATTTATGCAGAGGCCGAGGCCGCCTCGGCCTCTGAGCTATTCCAGAAGTAGTGAGGA
GGCTTTTTTGGAGGCCTAGGGACGTACCCAATTCGCCCTATAGTGAGTCGTATTACGCGCGCTCACTGGC
CGTCGTTTTACAACGTCGTGACTGGGAAAACCCTGGCGTTACCCAACTTAATCGCCTTGCAGCACATCCC
CCTTTCGCCAGCTGGCGTAATAGCGAAGAGGCCCGCACCGATCGCCCTTCCCAACAGTTGCGCAGCCTGA
ATGGCGAATGGG
[124 nt withheld, positions 3653-3776]
C
[91 nt withheld, positions 3778-3868]
A
[49 nt withheld, positions 3870-3918]
CCTTTGACGTTGGAGTCCACGTTCTTT
[37 nt withheld, positions 3946-3982]
ACCCTATCTCGGTCTATTCTTTTGATTTATAAGGGATTTTGCCGATTTCGGCCTATTGGTTAAAAAATGA
GCTGATTTAACAAAAATTTAACGCGAATTTTAACAAAATATTAACGCTTACAATTTAGGTGGCACTTTTC
GGGGAAATGTGCGCGGAACCCCTATTTGTTTATTTTTCTAAATACATTCAAATATGTATCCGCTCATGAG
ACAATAACCCTGATAAATGCTTCAATAATATTGAAAAAGGAAGAGTATGAGTATTCAACATTTCCGTGTC
GCCCTTATTCCCTTTTTTGCGGCATTTTGCCTTCCTGTTTTTGCTCACCCAGAAACGCTGGTGAAAGTAA
AAGATGCTGAAGATCAGTTGGGTGCACGAGTGGGTTACATCGAACTGGATCTCAACAGCGGTAAGATCCT
TGAGAGTTTTCGCCCCGAAGAACGTTTTCCAATGATGAGCACTTTTAAAGTTCTGCTATGTGGCGCGGTA
TTATCCCGTATTGACGCCGGGCAAGAGCAACTCGGTCGCCGCATACACTATTCTCAGAATGACTTGGTTG
AGTACTCACCAGTCACAGAAAAGCATCTTACGGATGGCATGACAGTAAGAGAATTATGCAGTGCTGCCAT
AACCATGAGTGATAACACTGCGGCCAACTTACTTCTGACAACGATCGGAGGACCGAAGGAGCTAACCGCT
TTTTTGCACAACATGGGGGATCATGTAACTCGCCTTGATCGTTGGGAACCGGAGCTGAATGAAGCCATAC
CAAACGACGAGCGTGACACCACGATGCCTGTAGCAATGGCAACAACGTTGCGCAAACTATTAACTGGCGA
ACTACTTACTCTAGCTTCCCGGCAACAATTAATAGACTGGATGGAGGCGGATAAAGTTGCAGGACCACTT
CTGCGCTCGGCCCTTCCGGCTGGCTGGTTTATTGCTGATAAATCTGGAGCCGGTGAGCGTGGGTCTCGCG
GTATCATTGCAGCACTGGGGCCAGATGGTAAGCCCTCCCGTATCGTAGTTATCTACACGACGGGGAGTCA
GGCAACTATGGATGAACGAAATAGACAGATCGCTGAGATAGGTGCCTCACTGATTAAGCATTGGTAACTG
TCAGACCAAGTTTACTCATATATACTTTAGATTGATTTAAAACTTCATTTTTAATTTAAAAGGATCTAGG
TGAAGATCCTTTTTGATAATCTCATGACCAAAATCCCTTAACGTGAGTTTTCGTTCCACTGAGCGTCAGA
CCCCGTAGAAAAGATCAAAGGATCTTCTTGAGATCCTTTTTTTCTGCGCGTAATCTGCTGCTTGCAAACA
AAAAAACCACCGCTACCAGCGGTGGTTTGTTTGCCGGATCAAGAGCTACCAACTCTTTTTCCGAAGGTAA
CTGGCTTCAGCAGAGCGCAGATACCAAATACTGTTCTTCTAGTGTAGCCGTAGTTAGGCCACCACTTCAA
GAACTCTGTAGCACCGCCTACATACCTCGCTCTGCTAATCCTGTTACCAGTGGCTGCTGCCAGTGGCGAT
AAGTCGTGTCTTACCGGGTTGGACTCAAGACGATAGTTACCGGATAAGGCGCAGCGGTCGGGCTGAACGG
GGGGTTCGTGCACACAGCCCAGCTTGGAGCGAACGACCTACACCGAACTGAGATACCTACAGCGTGAGCT
ATGAGAAAGCGCCACGCTTCCCGAAGGGAGAAAGGCGGACAGGTATCCGGTAAGCGGCAGGGTCGGAACA
GGAGAGCGCACGAGGGAGCTTCCAGGGGGAAACGCCTGGTATCTTTATAGTCCTGTCGGGTTTCGCCACC
TCTGACTTGAGCGTCGATTTTTGTGATGCTCGTCAGGGGGGCGGAGCCTATGGAAAAACGCCAGCAACGC
GGCCTTTTTACGGTTCCTGGCCTTTTGCTGGCCTTTTGCTCACATGTTCTTTCCTGCGTTATCCCCTGAT
TCTGTGGATAACCGTATTACCGCCTTTGAGTGAGCTGATACCGCTCGCCGCAGCCGAACGACCGAGCGCA
GCGAGTCAGTGAGCGAGGAAGCGGAAGAGCGCCCAATACGCAAACCGCCTCTCCCCGCGCGTTGGCCGAT
TCATTAATGCAGCTGGCACGACAGGTTTCCCGACTGGAAAGCGGGCAGTGAGCGCAACGCAATTAATGTG
AGTTAGCTCACTCATTAGGCACCCCAGGCTTTACACTTTATGCTTCCGGCTCGTATGTTGTGTGGAATTG
TGAGCGGATAACAATTTCACACAGGAAACAGCTATGACCATGATTACGCCAAGCGCGCAATTAACCCTCA
CTAAAGGGAACAAAAGCTGGAGCTGCAAGCTTAATGTAGTCTTATGCAATACTCTTGTAGTCTTGCAACA
TGGTAACGATGAGTTAGCAACATGCCTTACAAGGAGAGAAAAAGCACCGTGCATGCCGATTGGTGGAAGT
AAGGTGGTACGATCGTGCCTTATTAGGAAGGCAACAGACGGGTCTGACATGGATTGGACGAACCACTGAA
TTGCCGCATTGCAGAGATATTGTATTTAAGTGCCTAGCTCGATACATAAACGGGTCTCTCTGGTTAGACC
AGATCTGAGCCTGGGAGCTCTCTGGCTAACTAGGGAACCCACTGCTTAAGCCTCAATAAAGCTTGCCTTG
AGTGCTTCAAGTAGTGTGTGCCCGTCTGTTGTGTGACTCTGGTAACTAGAGATCCCTCAGACCCTTTTAG
TCAGTGTGGAAAATCTCTAGCAGTGGCGCCCGAACAGGGACTTGAAAGCGAAAGGGAAACCAGAGGAGCT
CTCTCGACGCAGGACTCGGCTTGCTGAAGCGCGCACGGCAAGAGGCGAGGGGCGGCGACTGGTGAGTACG
CCAAAAATTTTGACTAGCGGAGGCTAGAAGGAGAGAGATGGGTGCGAGAGCGTCAGTATTAAGCGGGGGA
GAATTAGATCGCGATGGGAAAAAATTCGGTTAAGGCCAGGGGGAAAGAAAAAATATAAATTAAAACATAT
AGTATGGGCAAGCAGGGAGCTAGAACGATTCGCAGTTAATCCTGGCCTGTTAGAAACATCAGAAGGCTGT
AGACAAATACTGGGACAGCTACAACCATCCCTTCAGACAGGATCAGAAGAACTTAGATCATTATATAATA
CAGTAGCAACCCTCTATTGTGTGCATCAAAGGATAGAGATAAAAGACACCAAGGAAGCTTTAGACAAGAT
AGAGGAAGAGCAAAACAAAAGTAAGACCACCGCACAGCAAGCGGCCGCTGATCTTCAGACCTGGAGGAGG
AGATATGAGGGACAATTGGAGAAGTGAATTATATAAATATAAAGTAGTAAAAATTGAACCATTAGGAGTA
GCACCCACCAAGGCAAAGAGAAGAGTGGTGCAGAGAGAAAAAAGAGCAGTGGGAATAGGAGCTTTGTTCC
TTGGGTTCTTGGGAGCAGCAGGAAGCACTATGGGCGCAGCGTCAATGACGCTGACGGTACAGGCCAGACA
ATTATTGTCTGGTATAGTGCAGCAGCAGAACAATTTGCTGAGGGCTATTGAGGCGCAACAGCATCTGTTG
CAACTCACAGTCTGGGGCATCAAGCAGCTCCAGGCAAGAATCCTGGCTGTGGAAAGATACCTAAAGGATC
AACAGCTCCTGGGGATTTGGGGTTGCTCTGGAAAACTCATTTGCACCACTGCTGTGCCTTGGAATGCTAG
TTGGAGTAATAAATCTCTGGAACAGATTTGGAATCACACGACCTGGATGGAGTGGGACAGAGAAATTAAC
AATTACACAAGCTTAATACACTCCTTAATTGAAGAATCGCAAAACCAGCAAGAAAAGAATGAACAAGAAT
TATTGGAATTAGATAAATGGGCAAGTTTGTGGAATTGGTTTAACATAACAAATTGGCTGTGGTATATAAA
ATTATTCATAATGATAGTAGGAGGCTTGGTAGGTTTAAGAATAGTTTTTGCTGTACTTTCTATAGTGAAT
AGAGTTAGGCAGGGATATTCACCATTATCGTTTCAGACCCACCTCCCAACCCCGAGGGGACCCGACAGGC
CCGAAGGAATAGAAGAAGAAGGTGGAGAGAGAGACAGAGACAGATCCATTCGATTAGTGAACGGATCTCG
ACGGTATCGATCACGAGACTAGCCTCGAGCGGCCGCCCCCTTCACCGAGGGCCTATTTCCCATGATTCCT
TCATATTTGCATATACGATACAAGGCTGTTAGAGAGATAATTGGAATTAATTTGACTGTAAACACAAAGA
TATTAGTACAAAATACGTGACGTAGAAAGTAATAATTTCTTGGGTAGTTTGCAGTTTTAAAATTATGTTT
TAAAATGGACTATCA
Features (pLannotate 1.2.2; 29 found; start..end, strand, type, name):
    131..334     +  promoter       CMV promoter: human cytomegalovirus (CMV) immediate early promoter
    379..1095    +  CDS            EGFP: EGFP is a basic (constitutively fluorescent) green fluorescent protein published in 1996, derived from Aequorea victoria. It is reported to be a rapidly-maturing weak dimer with moderate acid sensitivity.
   1096..1125    +  misc_feature   MCS (fragment): multiple cloning site
   1420..1537    +  misc_feature   cPPT/CTS: central polypurine tract and central termination sequence of HIV-1
   1586..2096    +  promoter       hPGK promoter: human phosphoglycerate kinase 1 promoter
   2118..2717    +  CDS            PuroR: puromycin N-acetyltransferase; pac from Streptomyces alboniger; confers resistance to puromycin
   2760..2843    +  CDS            nef (fragment): NEF_HV1Z2 - Experimental evidence at protein level: Swiss-Prot protein existence level 1. Extracellular Nef protein targets CD4(+) T-lymphocytes for apoptosis by interacting with CXCR4 surface receptors. From Human immunodeficiency virus type 1 group M subtype D (isolate Z2/CDC-Z34) (HIV-1).
   2845..3078    +  LTR            3' LTR (ΔU3): self-inactivating 3' long terminal repeat (LTR) from HIV-1
   3150..3271    +  polyA_signal   SV40 poly(A) signal: SV40 polyadenylation signal
   3311..3446    +  rep_origin     SV40 ori: SV40 origin of replication
   3467..3485    -  promoter       T7 promoter: promoter for bacteriophage T7 RNA polymerase
   3493..3648    +  CDS            lacZα (fragment): LacZα fragment of β-galactosidase; lacZ fragment
   3653..4081    +  rep_origin     f1 ori (sequence partly withheld): f1 bacteriophage origin of replication; arrow indicates direction of (+) strand synthesis
   4134..4238    +  promoter       AmpR promoter: bla
   4239..5099    +  CDS            AmpR: β-lactamase; bla; confers resistance to ampicillin, carbenicillin, and related antibiotics
   5270..5858    +  rep_origin     ori: high-copy-number ColE1/pMB1/pBR322/pUC origin of replication
   6041..6133    +  CDS            lacI (fragment): lac repressor; lacI; The lac repressor binds to the lac operator to inhibit transcription in E. coli. This inhibition can be relieved by adding lactose or isopropyl-β-D-thiogalactopyranoside (IPTG).
   6146..6167    +  protein_bind   CAP binding site: CAP binding activates transcription in the presence of cAMP. E. coli catabolite activator protein
   6182..6212    +  promoter       lac promoter: promoter for the E. coli lac operon
   6220..6236    +  protein_bind   lac operator: The lac repressor binds to the lac operator to inhibit transcription in E. coli. This inhibition can be relieved by adding lactose or isopropyl-β-D-thiogalactopyranoside (IPTG). lac repressor encoded by lacI
   6281..6299    +  promoter       T3 promoter: promoter for bacteriophage T3 RNA polymerase
   6327..6553    +  promoter       RSV promoter: Rous sarcoma virus enhancer/promoter
   6554..6734    +  LTR            5' LTR (truncated): truncated 5' long terminal repeat (LTR) from HIV-1
   6781..6906    +  misc_feature   HIV-1 Ψ: packaging signal of human immunodeficiency virus type 1
   6890..7253    +  CDS            HIV-1 gag (fragment): gag protein from human immunodeficiency virus 1; gag
   7399..7632    +  misc_feature   RRE: The Rev response element (RRE) of HIV-1 allows for Rev-dependent mRNA export from the nucleus to the cytoplasm.
   8009..8109    +  CDS            Rev (fragment): human immunodeficiency virus 1 (HIV-1) Rev protein; rev; enhances nuclear export of unspliced and incompletely spliced viral mRNAs
   8159..5       +  promoter       U6 promoter (fragment) (across the origin): RNA polymerase III promoter for human U6 snRNA
   8333..130     +  enhancer       CMV enhancer (fragment) (across the origin): human cytomegalovirus immediate early enhancer; contains an 18-bp deletion relative to the standard CMV enhancer
