[The description below was written by a language model from this plasmid's Addgene catalogue record and pLannotate feature annotations shown in this document.]
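Description:
pLJM1-EGFP-BarcodeV3 is a third-generation-style, self-inactivating HIV-1 lentiviral transfer plasmid built on the pLJM1-EGFP backbone, and it delivers a GESTALT lineage-tracing barcode into mammalian cells as a stably integrated provirus. In bacteria it is maintained through a high-copy ColE1/pUC-type origin and selected with ampicillin via β-lactamase. An f1 origin, an SV40 origin and poly(A) signal, and remnants of lac, T7 and T3 elements are carried over from the parental backbone. The viral portion comprises an RSV promoter driving a truncated 5' LTR, the Ψ packaging signal with a gag fragment, the Rev response element, a cPPT/CTS, and a ΔU3 3' LTR. Genomic RNA can therefore be packaged when helper functions are supplied in trans, and the integrated copy lacks LTR promoter activity.

Within the provirus, a CMV enhancer/promoter drives EGFP. According to the depositor, the 252 bp V3 barcode (a GESTALT lineage tracing target) was inserted by Gibson assembly at the 3' terminus of EGFP. The feature table does not annotate the barcode itself, but an unannotated gap between the MCS fragment following EGFP and the cPPT is consistent with this position. Placed there, the barcode would be transcribed as part of the EGFP message. A separate human PGK promoter drives puromycin N-acetyltransferase, so transduced cells can be selected with puromycin and monitored by green fluorescence. In the GESTALT approach, genome editing accumulates combinatorial mutations in the integrated barcode over time, and these edits are read out by sequencing to reconstruct cell lineage relationships. The record does not describe the number or identity of the target sites in the V3 design.
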