Addgene plasmid #78631: pLJM1-EGFP-BarcodeV3
Purpose: GESTALT V3 integrating barcode with Puro and EGFP
Depositing lab: Jay Shendure. Depositing organization: University of Washington. Publication: Whole organism lineage tracing by combinatorial and cumulative genome editing. McKenna A, Findlay GM, Gagnon JA, Horwitz MS, Schier AF, Shendure J. Science. 2016 May 26. pii: aaf7907. 10.1126/science.aaf7907 PubMed 27229144.
Backbone
  Vector backbone: pLJM1-EGFP
  Backbone manufacturer: https://www.addgene.org/19319/
  Backbone size w/o insert (bp): 8083
  Total vector size (bp): 8337
  Vector type: Lentiviral
  Selectable markers: Puromycin
Growth in bacteria
  Bacterial resistance: Ampicillin, 100 μg/mL
  Growth temperature: 37°C
  Growth strain: NEB Stable
  Copy number: High Copy
Gene/Insert
  Gene/Insert name: GESTALT lineage tracing target V3 (alt name: V3)
  Species: H. sapiens (human)
  Insert size (bp): 252
  Cloning method: Gibson Cloning
  Sequencing primers: 5′ CGAATTCTCGACCTCGAGACA; 3′ CGAAGCTTGAGCTCGAGATCTGAGT
Resource information
  A portion of this plasmid was derived from a plasmid made by: https://www.addgene.org/19319/
Terms and licenses: Academic/Nonprofit Terms; Industry Terms: Not Available to Industry
Depositor comments: Addgene 19319 - pLJM1-EGFP, with GESTALT V3 barcode insert at the 3' terminus of EGFP
How to cite: pLJM1-EGFP-BarcodeV3 was a gift from Jay Shendure (Addgene plasmid # 78631 ; http://n2t.net/addgene:78631 ; RRID:Addgene_78631)
