>Addgene plasmid #78631 | pLJM1-EGFP-BarcodeV3 | depositor partial sequence | sequence record 147184 | insert verified with 5' insert primer GATCTCGAGCTCAAGCTTCG
AATCGGCACTGGGGCTGGGGGTGCAGGAATAGTGCACTGCAGCTGCAGGTGGAGGATACTGGAACGGCGG
CCGGAGGTGTAGGTAGATGACACTGTGGCTGGAAGTGGAAGTTCTAGGCACAGGGGCTGAAGGTGATGGT
GAAATGCTCTGCGGCAGGAGGAGGAGGACTTTGACACTAAGGCTGGAGGTGGGGAGAATTGGCACTGCGG
CCAGAGGGAGTGGCTAATCGAATTCTCGACCTCGAGACAAATGGCAGTATTCATCCACAATTTTAAAAGA
AAAGGGGGGATTGGGGGGTACAGTGCAGGGGAAAGAATAGTAGACATAATAGCAACAGACATACAAACTA
AAGAATTACAAAAACAAATTACAAAAATTCAAAATTTTCGGGTTTATTACAGGGACAGCAGAGATCCACT
TTGGCCGCGGCTCGAGGGGGTTGGGGTTGCGCCTTTTCCAAGGCAGCCCTGGGTTTGCGCAGGGACGCGG
CTGCTCTGGGCGTGGTTCCGGGAAACGCAGCGGCGCCGACCCTGGGTCTCGCACATTCTTCACGTCCGTT
CGCAGCGTCACCCGGATCTTCGCCGCTACCCTTGTGGGCCCCCCGGCGACGCTTCCTGCTCCGCCCCTAA
GTCGGGAAGGTTCCTTGCGGTTCGCGGCGTGCCGGACGTGACAAACGGAAGCCGCACGTCTCACTAGTAC
CCTCGCAGACGGACAGCGCCAGGGAGCAATGGCAGCGCGCCGACCGCGATGGGCTGTGGCCAATAGCGGC
TGCTCAGCAGGGCGCGCCGAGAGCAGCGGCCGGGAAGGGGCGGTGCGGGAGGCGGGGTGTGGGGCGGTAG
TGTGGGCCCTGTTCCTGCCCGCGCGGTGTTCCGCATTCTGCAAGCCTCCGGAGCGCACGTCGGCAGTCGG
CTCCCTCGTTGANCGAATCACCGACCTCTCTCCCCAGGGGGATCCACCNGGAGCTTACCATGACCGAGTA
CAAGCCCACGGTGC
