>Addgene plasmid #78631 | pLJM1-EGFP-BarcodeV3 | addgene partial sequence | sequence record 152406 | EGFP-C 5'-CATGGTCCTGCTGGAGTTCGTG-3'
GTCCGGACTCAGATCTCGAGCTCAAGCTTCGGGCACTGAGACCAGAGGTGGTGGAAATCGGCACTGGGGC
TGGGGGTGCAGGAATAGTGCACTGCAGCTGCAGGTGGAGGATACTGGAACGGCGGCCGGAGGTGTAGGTA
GATGACACTGTGGCTGGAAGTGGAAGTTCTAGGCACAGGGGCTGAAGGTGATGGTGAAATGCTCTGCGGC
AGGAGGAGGAGGACTTTGACACTAAGGCTGGAGGTGGGGAGAATTGGCACTGCGGCCAGAGGGAGTGGCT
AATCGAATTCTCGACCTCGAGACAAATGGCAGTATTCATCCACAATTTTAAAAGAAAAGGGGGGATTGGG
GGGTACAGTGCAGGGGAAAGAATAGTAGACATAATAGCAACAGACATACAAACTAAAGAATTACAAAAAC
AAATTACAAAAATTCAAAATTTTCGGGTTTATTACAGGGACAGCAGAGATCCACTTTGGCCGCGGCTCGA
GGGGGTTGGGGTTGCGCCTTTTCCAAGGCAGCCCTGGGTTTGCGCAGGGACGCGGCTGCTCTGGGCGTGG
TTCCGGGAAACGCAGCGGCGCCGACCCTGGGTCTCGCACATTCTTCACGTCCGTTCGCAGCGTCACCCGG
ATCTTCGCCGCTACCCTTGTGGGCCCCCCGGCGACGCTTCCTGCTCCGCCCCTAAGTCGGGAAGGTTCCT
TGCGGTTCGCGGCGTGCCGGACGTGACAAACGGAAGCCGCACGTCTCACTAGTACCCTCGCAGACGGACA
GCGCCAGGGAGCAATGGCAGCGCGCCGACCGCGATGGGCTGTGGCCAATAGCGGCTGCTCA
