>Addgene plasmid #78631 | pLJM1-EGFP-BarcodeV3 | addgene partial sequence | sequence record 152407 | SV40pA-R 5'-GAAATTTGTGATGCTATTGC-3'
GTTCCTCTCACTCTCTGATATTCATTTCTTTGCAAGTTATAAATACTGAATAATAAGATGACATGAACTA
CTACTGCTAGAGATTTTCCACACTGACTAAAAGGGTCTGAGGGATCTCTAGTTACCAGAGTCACACAACA
GACGGGCACACACTACTTGAAGCACTCAAGGCAAGCTTTATTGAGGCTTAAGCAGTGGGTTCCCTAGTTA
GCCAGAGAGCTCCCAGGCTCAGATCTGGTCTAACCAGAGAGACCCAGTACAAGCAAAAAGCAGATCTTGT
CTTCGTTGGGAGTGAATTAGCCCTTCCAGTCCCCCCTTTTCTTTTAAAAAGTGGCTAAGATCTACAGCTG
CCTTGTAAGTCATTGGTCTTAAAGGTACCGATGCATGGGGTCGTGCGCTCCTTTCGGTCGGGCGCTGCGG
GTCGTGGGGCGGGCGTCAGGCACCGGGCTTGCGGGTCATGCACCAGGTGCGCGGTCCTTCGGGCACCTCG
ACGTCGGCGGTGACGGTGAAGCCGAGCCGCTCGTAGAAGGGGAGGTTGCGGGGCGCGGAGGTCTCCAGGA
AGGCGGGCACCCCGGCGCGCTCGGCCGCCTCCACTCCGGGGAGCACGACGGCGCTGCCCAGACCCTTGCC
CTGGTGGTCGGGCGAGACGCCGACGGTGGCCAGGAACCACGCGGGCTCCTTGGGCCGGTGCGGCGCCAGG
AGGCCTTCCATCTGTTGCTGCGCGGCCAGCCGGGAACCGCTCAACTCGGCCATGCGCGGGCCGATCTCGG
CGAACACCGCCCCCGCTTCGACGCTCTCCGGCGTGGTCCAGACCGCCACCGCGGCGCCGTCGTCCGCGAC
CCACACCTTGCCGATGTCGAGCCCGACGCGCGTGAGGAAGAGTTCTTGCAGCTCGGTGACCCGCTCGATG
TGGCGGTCCGGATCGACGGTGTGGCGCGTGGCGG
